Addgene plasmid #66831: EGFP-E-Syt2
Purpose: Mammalian Expression, Bacterial Expression
Depositing lab: Pietro De Camilli. Depositing organization: Yale University. Publication: PI(4,5)P(2)-dependent and Ca(2+)-regulated ER-PM interactions mediated by the extended synaptotagmins. Giordano F, Saheki Y, Idevall-Hagren O, Colombo SF, Pirruccello M, Milosevic I, Gracheva EO, Bagriantsev SN, Borgese N, De Camilli P. Cell. 2013 Jun 20;153(7):1494-509. doi: 10.1016/j.cell.2013.05.026. PubMed 23791178.
Backbone
  Vector backbone: pEGFP-C1
  Backbone manufacturer: Clontech
  Vector type: Mammalian Expression
Growth in bacteria
  Bacterial resistance: Kanamycin, 50 μg/mL
  Growth temperature: 37°C
  Growth strain: DH5alpha
  Copy number: Unknown
Gene/Insert
  Gene/Insert name: E-Syt2
  Species: H. sapiens (human)
  GenBank ID: NM_020728.1
  Entrez Gene: ESYT2 (a.k.a. CHR2SYT, E-Syt2, FAM62B)
  Tag / fusion protein: GFP (N terminal on backbone)
  Cloning method: Restriction Enzyme; 5′ cloning site EcoRI (unknown if destroyed); 3′ cloning site BamHI (unknown if destroyed)
  Sequencing primers: 5′ CAAGCTTCGAATTCgatgacgccaccgtcccgggc; 3′ GATCCGGTGGATCCctatgtcatcgcctgaggcctc
Terms and licenses: Academic/Nonprofit Terms; Industry Terms: Not Available to Industry
Depositor comments: Please note that the E-syt2 coding region starts at the second methionine (M49) compared to the NCBI reference sequence; this shorter protein aligned more closely with endogenous E-Syt2 in SDS-PAGE. Both longer and shorter constructs displayed the same subcellular localization. Please see the associated publication for additional details.
How to cite: EGFP-E-Syt2 was a gift from Pietro De Camilli (Addgene plasmid # 66831 ; http://n2t.net/addgene:66831 ; RRID:Addgene_66831)
