[The description below was written by a language model from this plasmid's Addgene catalogue record and pLannotate feature annotations shown in this document.]
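Description:
EGFP-E-Syt2 is a mammalian expression plasmid built on the Clontech pEGFP-C1 backbone that produces human extended synaptotagmin 2 (ESYT2, also known as FAM62B or CHR2SYT) fused at its N terminus to EGFP. In the 7,245-nt sequenced record, the CMV immediate-early enhancer and promoter drive a single open reading frame in which EGFP is followed by a remnant of the multiple cloning site and then the E-Syt2 coding sequence, cloned between EcoRI and BamHI sites, with the SV40 polyadenylation signal terminating the transcript. The automated annotation labels the insert by its closest database match, the mouse Esyt2 protein, but the catalogue entry states the insert is human. According to the depositor, the coding region begins at the second methionine (M49) of the NCBI reference sequence. This shorter protein migrated more like endogenous E-Syt2 on SDS-PAGE, and the longer and shorter versions showed the same subcellular localization.

The plasmid replicates in E. coli through a high-copy ColE1/pUC-type origin and also carries an f1 origin for single-stranded DNA production. Selection relies on the Tn5 NeoR/KanR aminoglycoside phosphotransferase gene, which sits downstream of tandem bacterial (bla) and SV40 early promoters and is followed by the HSV TK polyadenylation signal, so that the same marker gives kanamycin resistance in bacteria and G418 resistance in mammalian cells. E-Syt2 is an endoplasmic reticulum protein that tethers the ER to the plasma membrane. The fluorescent fusion is suited to imaging its localization at these contact sites in transfected cells, in line with the associated study of PI(4,5)P2-dependent and calcium-regulated ER–plasma membrane interactions mediated by the extended synaptotagmins.
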