Features (pLannotate 1.2.2; 15 found; start..end, strand, type, name):
    505..708     -  promoter       CMV promoter: human cytomegalovirus (CMV) immediate early promoter
    709..1012    -  enhancer       CMV enhancer: human cytomegalovirus immediate early enhancer
   1187..1775    -  rep_origin     ori: high-copy-number ColE1/pMB1/pBR322/pUC origin of replication
   1997..2013    +  polyA_signal   bGH poly(A) signal (fragment): bovine growth hormone polyadenylation signal
   2104..2151    -  polyA_signal   HSV TK poly(A) signal: herpes simplex virus thymidine kinase polyadenylation signal (Cole and Stacy, 1985)
   2210..2362    -  CDS            ble (fragment): BLE_KLEPN - Experimental evidence at protein level: Swiss-Prot protein existence level 1. Binding protein with a strong affinity to the bleomycin family of antibiotics. Binds to CL990; an antimitotic-antibiotic compound. From Klebsiella pneumoniae.
   2383..3177    -  CDS            NeoR/KanR: aminoglycoside phosphotransferase from Tn5; aph(3')-II (or nptII); confers resistance to neomycin, kanamycin, and G418 (Geneticin®)
   3212..3569    -  promoter       SV40 promoter: SV40 enhancer and early promoter
   3571..3675    -  promoter       AmpR promoter: bla
   3702..4130    +  rep_origin     f1 ori (sequence partly withheld): f1 bacteriophage origin of replication; arrow indicates direction of (+) strand synthesis
   4164..4285    -  polyA_signal   SV40 poly(A) signal: SV40 polyadenylation signal
   4308..4392    -  CDS            large T antigen (fragment): large T antigen from SV40 (simian virus 40)
   4418..6952    -  CDS            Esyt2: ESYT2_MOUSE - Also known as D12Ertd551e, Fam62b. Experimental evidence at protein level: Swiss-Prot protein existence level 1. Tethers the endoplasmic reticulum to the cell membrane and promotes the formation of appositions between the endoplasmic reticulum and the cell membrane. Binds glycerophospholipids in a barrel-like domain and may play a role in cellular lipid transport. Plays a role in FGF signaling via its role in the rapid internalization of FGFR1 that has been activated by FGF1 binding; this occurs most likely via the AP- 2 complex (By similarity). Promotes the localization of SACM1
   6954..6988    -  misc_feature   MCS (fragment): multiple cloning site
   6989..460     -  CDS            EGFP (across the origin): EGFP is a basic (constitutively fluorescent) green fluorescent protein published in 1996, derived from Aequorea victoria. It is reported to be a rapidly-maturing weak dimer with moderate acid sensitivity.
>Addgene plasmid #66831 | EGFP-E-Syt2 | addgene full sequence | sequence record 424509 | Addgene NGS Result
TGATATAGACGTTGTGGCTGTTGTAGTTGTACTCCAGCTTGTGCCCCAGGATGTTGCCGTCCTCCTTGAA
GTCGATGCCCTTCAGCTCGATGCGGTTCACCAGGGTGTCGCCCTCGAACTTCACCTCGGCGCGGGTCTTG
TAGTTGCCGTCGTCCTTGAAGAAGATGGTGCGCTCCTGGACGTAGCCTTCGGGCATGGCGGACTTGAAGA
AGTCGTGCTGCTTCATGTGGTCGGGGTAGCGGCTGAAGCACTGCACGCCGTAGGTCAGGGTGGTCACGAG
GGTGGGCCAGGGCACGGGCAGCTTGCCGGTGGTGCAGATGAACTTCAGGGTCAGCTTGCCGTAGGTGGCA
TCGCCCTCGCCCTCGCCGGACACGCTGAACTTGTGGCCGTTTACGTCGCCGTCCAGCTCGACCAGGATGG
GCACCACCCCGGTGAACAGCTCCTCGCCCTTGCTCACCATGGTGGCGACCGGTAGCGCTAGCGGATCTGA
CGGTTCACTAAACCAGCTCTGCTTATATAGACCTCCCACCGTACACGCCTACCGCCCATTTGCGTCAATG
GGGCGGAGTTGTTACGACATTTTGGAAAGTCCCGTTGATTTTGGTGCCAAAACAAACTCCCATTGACGTC
AATGGGGTGGAGACTTGGAAATCCCCGTGAGTCAAACCGCTATCCACGCCCATTGATGTACTGCCAAAAC
CGCATCACCATGGTAATAGCGATGACTAATACGTAGATGTACTGCCAAGTAGGAAAGTCCCATAAGGTCA
TGTACTGGGCATAATGCCAGGCGGGCCATTTACCGTCATTGACGTCAATAGGGGGCGTACTTGGCATATG
ATACACTTGATGTACTGCCAAGTGGGCAGTTTACCGTAAATACTCCACCCATTGACGTCAATGGAAAGTC
CCTATTGGCGTTACTATGGGAACATACGTCATTATTGACGTCAATGGGCGGGGGTCGTTGGGCGGTCAGC
CAGGCGGGCCATTTACCGTAAGTTATGTAACGCGGAACTCCATATATGGGCTATGAACTAATGACCCCGT
AATTGATTACTATTAATAACTAATGCATGGCGGTAATACGGTTATCCACAGAATCAGGGGATAACGCAGG
AAAGAACATGTGAGCAAAAGGCCAGCAAAAGGCCAGGAACCGTAAAAAGGCCGCGTTGCTGGCGTTTTTC
CATAGGCTCCGCCCCCCTGACGAGCATCACAAAAATCGACGCTCAAGTCAGAGGTGGCGAAACCCGACAG
GACTATAAAGATACCAGGCGTTTCCCCCTGGAAGCTCCCTCGTGCGCTCTCCTGTTCCGACCCTGCCGCT
TACCGGATACCTGTCCGCCTTTCTCCCTTCGGGAAGCGTGGCGCTTTCTCATAGCTCACGCTGTAGGTAT
CTCAGTTCGGTGTAGGTCGTTCGCTCCAAGCTGGGCTGTGTGCACGAACCCCCCGTTCAGCCCGACCGCT
GCGCCTTATCCGGTAACTATCGTCTTGAGTCCAACCCGGTAAGACACGACTTATCGCCACTGGCAGCAGC
CACTGGTAACAGGATTAGCAGAGCGAGGTATGTAGGCGGTGCTACAGAGTTCTTGAAGTGGTGGCCTAAC
TACGGCTACACTAGAAGAACAGTATTTGGTATCTGCGCTCTGCTGAAGCCAGTTACCTTCGGAAAAAGAG
TTGGTAGCTCTTGATCCGGCAAACAAACCACCGCTGGTAGCGGTGGTTTTTTTGTTTGCAAGCAGCAGAT
TACGCGCAGAAAAAAAGGATCTCAAGAAGATCCTTTGATCTTTTCTACGGGGTCTGACGCTCAGTGGAAC
GAAAACTCACGTTAAGGGATTTTGGTCATGAGATTATCAAAAAGGATCTTCACCTAGATCCTTTTAAATT
AAAAATGAAGTTTTAAATCAATCTAAAGTATATATGAGTAACCTGAGGCTATGGCAGGGCCTGCCGCCCC
GACGTTGGCTGCGAGCCCTGGGCCTTCACCCGAACTTGGGGGGTGGGGTGGGGAAAAGGAAGAAACGCGG
GCGTATTGGCCCCAATGGGGTCTCGGTGGGGTATCGACAGAGTGCCAGCCCTGGGACCGAACCCCGCGTT
TATGAACAAACGACCCAACACCGTGCGTTTTATTCTGTCTTTTTATTGCCGTCATAGCGCGGGTTCCTTC
CGGTATTGTCTCCTTCCGTGTTTCAGTTAGCCTCCCCCTAGGGTGGGCGAAGAACTCCAGCATGAGATCC
CCGCGCTGGAGGATCATCCAGCCGGCGTCCCGGAAAACGATTCCGAAGCCCAACCTTTCATAGAAGGCGG
CGGTGGAATCGAAATCTCGTGATGGCAGGTTGGGCGTCGCTTGGTCGGTCATTTCGAACCCCAGAGTCCC
GCTCAGAAGAACTCGTCAAGAAGGCGATAGAAGGCGATGCGCTGCGAATCGGGAGCGGCGATACCGTAAA
GCACGAGGAAGCGGTCAGCCCATTCGCCGCCAAGCTCTTCAGCAATATCACGGGTAGCCAACGCTATGTC
CTGATAGCGGTCCGCCACACCCAGCCGGCCACAGTCGATGAATCCAGAAAAGCGGCCATTTTCCACCATG
ATATTCGGCAAGCAGGCATCGCCATGGGTCACGACGAGATCCTCGCCGTCGGGCATGCTCGCCTTGAGCC
TGGCGAACAGTTCGGCTGGCGCGAGCCCCTGATGCTCTTCGTCCAGATCATCCTGATCGACAAGACCGGC
TTCCATCCGAGTACGTGCTCGCTCGATGCGATGTTTCGCTTGGTGGTCGAATGGGCAGGTAGCCGGATCA
AGCGTATGCAGCCGCCGCATTGCATCAGCCATGATGGATACTTTCTCGGCAGGAGCAAGGTGAGATGACA
GGAGATCCTGCCCCGGCACTTCGCCCAATAGCAGCCAGTCCCTTCCCGCTTCAGTGACAACGTCGAGCAC
AGCTGCGCAAGGAACGCCCGTCGTGGCCAGCCACGATAGCCGCGCTGCCTCGTCTTGCAGTTCATTCAGG
GCACCGGACAGGTCGGTCTTGACAAAAAGAACCGGGCGCCCCTGCGCTGACAGCCGGAACACGGCGGCAT
CAGAGCAGCCGATTGTCTGTTGTGCCCAGTCATAGCCGAATAGCCTCTCCACCCAAGCGGCCGGAGAACC
TGCGTGCAATCCATCTTGTTCAATCATGCGAAACGATCCTCATCCTGTCTCTTGATCGATCTTTGCAAAA
GCCTAGGCCTCCAAAAAAGCCTCCTCACTACTTCTGGAATAGCTCAGAGGCCGAGGCGGCCTCGGCCTCT
GCATAAATAAAAAAAATTAGTCAGCCATGGGGCGGAGAATGGGCGGAACTGGGCGGAGTTAGGGGCGGGA
TGGGCGGAGTTAGGGGCGGGACTATGGTTGCTGACTAATTGAGATGCATGCTTTGCATACTTCTGCCTGC
TGGGGAGCCTGGGGACTTTCCACACCTGGTTGCTGACTAATTGAGATGCATGCTTTGCATACTTCTGCCT
GCTGGGGAGCCTGGGGACTTTCCACACCCTAACTGACACACATTCCACAGCTGGTTCTTTCCGCCTCAGG
ACTCTTCCTTTTTCAATATTATTGAAGCATTTATCAGGGTTATTGTCTCATGAGCGGATACATATTTGAA
TGTATTTAGAAAAATAAACAAATAGGGGTTCCGCGCACATTTCCCCGAAAAGTGCCACCTG
[124 nt withheld, positions 3702-3825]
C
[91 nt withheld, positions 3827-3917]
A
[49 nt withheld, positions 3919-3967]
CCTTTGACGTTGGAGTCCACGTTCTTT
[37 nt withheld, positions 3995-4031]
ACCCTATCTCGGTCTATTCTTTTGATTTATAAGGGATTTTGCCGATTTCGGCCTATTGGTTAAAAAATGA
GCTGATTTAACAAAAATTTAACGCGAATTTTAACAAAATATTAACGCTTACAATTTACGCGTTAAGATAC
ATTGATGAGTTTGGACAAACCACAACTAGAATGCAGTGAAAAAAATGCTTTATTTGTGAAATTTGTGATG
CTATTGCTTTATTTGTAACCATTATAAGCTGCAATAAACAAGTTAACAACAACAATTGCATTCATTTTAT
GTTTCAGGTTCAGGGGGAGGTGTGGGAGGTTTTTTAAAGCAAGTAAAACCTCTACAAATGTGGTATGGCT
GATTATGATCAGTTATCTAGATCCGGTGGATCCCTATGTCATCGCCTGAGGCCTCGTCCCATCTTCCGTG
AGGTCATACCACTGGGTCCAGCCTTTGGCAAGTTCTTCAGATGCCAGAGCAACCAATACTTTGCCAAGGA
GCCCTTTGTCTTTGGACAGGAAGCCGCCGCTGTTCTTCACGGCAACGTCGAGCGTTCTCCTCTGCACTTC
TGGTAACGAAACACTGAAATCAAAGCTTTGATCAAACACTGGATTTAATGTTTTCTTTGACACGTGTGTT
TTCCTCCTTCCTGACCGCCTCTTGTCTGGTAATAAATACATGCGGACATAGGGGTCAGAGCCGTCTTCAG
AGAAGGCAATGAGGTTTCTGCAGGCATGCACGACCACGATAAGCTTGTTTCTCTGCGAGCTGTGCCGGAT
GGTCAGCTGGATCTGCCCCAGTGGAGACTGTCCCAGGGTCGTCCCGTTTTCCAGCTGCCTCAGCCTTTGC
CGCAGCTCCTGGGTGGCGATGGGCAGCGAGATGTCCGAGGCGATGCTGGGGGTCGGCTCCTTGACTGAGA
TGTGGCCTGGGGAGGCCAGGAGGCTGGAGGAGCTTCTGCCCAGGTCGTGCAGCCCCTGAGGGCCAGCCTC
AGGCGGCTGGGCCTTTTCTTCCATACCAGGCTTATCACTGCCCCCAATGACTGGTGTGGATGGAGCTGTG
TTGCTGCCACCAGGGCCTGGAGACCCAGACATATGAGATTTGATGGATGTTTTCCTCCCCTCTTTGGACA
CAGAGGGACGTTTGACTTGAGCTGAGTGTTGGTGGTCTGGAGGCCTTTCTCGCTTTTCGAGATGGAGCAC
CCGCAGGGCAATCTTCATCTTGATGGTGCTGTTTGGACCCGAGTTACTGAGCTGGAAGCGCTGGCTCACA
GTCATGTCCTCACTGGTGAGCAGCTGGCTGAGGGGGACCTTCAGATTCCCCAGGGAACACTGGTGCTGCT
CGTCTCTGACCTCAACTTCAAGGTCCTGGCGCTTGGGATTGTGAATGAAGAAAGTGAAGTTTTCCTCCCA
CACAGGTTCATTGGTTTTGTATCGAATCTTGCTCTCCTGGGCCTTGTGCCCAACTGACATCTGGACAACA
GGATTTGGGTTGCTGCTTATTTTCTTCCCTGACGGAAGGTTCCTTGCTGAATCCAAGTACAAGATCAGCA
ATGCAGAGGAAAGACCATCGTTGGCTTGGTCTTTGTCAGCTTTGATGTCTGTTAGCACCTTGTCGAGGTT
TGACGCATTTGGCATTAACGTGAGCCACTCCAGTCTCAAGTGTAGCTTCCCCTTGGGAACCTCGTCCAGA
GTGAACCATTCATCTAAAAGGCGCTCCTTTTCAACTTCAATGAGGTCAATCATAAGACTTCCTAAAAAGT
CATCCTTGTCTGGGTCTTCATCAAAGAGCTCAATCTCTAATTCTTGTCCAGGATGTTCATACACTAAAGC
CTCATAGACTTCATTCCACTTTGGACTGAGGTTCTCCTTGATGACTCTGCTTTGGAAGATTTGGTTGCCA
ACTCTAATGATTCCATAGGGGTCTGACTTTCCCTTGACAAGTCCCTTAAGGTAAGTGTCTTTCCCCTGAA
GATCCTGAGCTTCAATAAAATGTATCCTTAGAACACCCTTTGGTACAGGAAACCGCAACTGAGCTATTTG
AACTTCACTGACAAGTGGAACGGTGATTCGATTGGGAAGCACCAGATAGTTTGATATTATATCCAAAATG
ATAGTATCTGATAAACCATTCAATCCAGGGACATCCAGAAGATTCGTCAGTCCTGTCCAGTTAATTTCTA
AAAGTGGTTTCCTAAGGAAGAAGATAGACAAAGCTCCAACTAAGGGCATATCTCCAATCAACGGTTCCAG
GATCACCCGCATGGTACCATGAATCTGGATACTTTTCACACCAGCTCTACAAAAATATCGTTTGATCTCC
AAATCAATCTCACAATTTCCTACAAAACTAATCTGAAGGTCCAAAATAATTTGCCTTTTGTCTACATTTT
CAGTGTATACCTTAACACCATTGATCCTGAGGGGCTGCTGGCCCACGTCGACCTTCGTGAAACTAAAGGT
GCTAAGGTGGGTGTTTGCTCCCCGCACGGCTGGTTCTATAGTTTCTCGAAACAACTTCTCTATAAATTGG
CAAATGAAAGGCCACATGTGTTTTACAGTCTTATTTAGCCATTCTGCTCTTTCAGTGTCTGGAAAATGAA
CCCAGGCGGGCAGGTCGCAGGCGCGCACCCCCAGGCGCACGACGCGCTCCTCGTCTTCCAGCAGCGCCAG
CGCGCGGCACAGGCGCAGGGCCTTGAGGCCGCGGCTGCGGCGACACCAGGCGAGCAGCGCGAGCGCGAGG
AGAACCCAGCTGAAGCTGAGCCCCAGGTAGCCCAGCGCGTACACGGGCAGCAGCAGCGCGAAGCTCCGCG
CCAGCTGCGCCAGCAGCCCGGGCAGCTCCACGCTCAGCACGCCCCCGGGGTTCTCAGGCGCCGCGCGGCC
CCCAGCCCCGCCGGCGCCCGCCTCCGGGCCCTCGCCCCGGGCGCCGCTCATCGAATTCGAAGCTTGAGCT
CGAGATCTGAGTCCGGACTTGTACAGCTCGTCCATGCCGAGAGTGATCCCGGCGGCGGTCACGAACTCCA
GCAGGACCATGTGATCGCGCTTCTCGTTGGGGTCTTTGCTCAGGGCGGACTGGGTGCTCAGGTAGTGGTT
GTCGGGCAGCAGCACGGGGCCGTCGCCGATGGGGGTGTTCTGCTGGTAGTGGTCGGCGAGCTGCACGCTG
CCGTCCTCGATGTTGTGGCGGATCTTGAAGTTCACCTTGATGCCGTTCTTCTGCTTGTCGGCCA
