>Addgene plasmid #66831 | EGFP-E-Syt2 | addgene partial sequence | sequence record 116778 | EGFP-C 5'-CATGGTCCTGCTGGAGTTCGTG-3'
CTGTACAAGTCCGGACTCAGATCTCGAGCTCAAGCTTCGAATTCGATGAGCGGCGCCCGGGGCGAGGGCC
CGGAGGCGGGCGCCGGCGGGGCTGGGGGCCGCGCGGCGCCTGAGAACCCCGGGGGCGTGCTGAGCGTGGA
GCTGCCCGGGCTGCTGGCGCAGCTGGCGCGGAGCTTCGCGCTGCTGCTGCCCGTGTACGCGCTGGGCTAC
CTGGGGCTCAGCTTCAGCTGGGTTCTCCTCGCGCTCGCGCTGCTCGCCTGGTGTCGCCGCAGCCGCGGCC
TCAAGGCCCTGCGCCTGTGCCGCGCGCTGGCGCTGCTGGAAGACGAGGAGCGCGTCGTGCGCCTGGGGGT
GCGCGCCTGCGACCTGCCCGCCTGGGTTCATTTTCCAGACACTGAAAGAGCAGAATGGCTAAATAAGACT
GTAAAACACATGTGGCCTTTCATTTGCCAATTTATAGAGAAGTTGTTTCGAGAAACTATAGAACCAGCCG
TGCGGGGAGCAAACACCCACCTTAGCACCTTTAGTTTCACGAAGGTCGACGTGGGCCAGCAGCCCCTCAG
GATCAATGGTGTTAAGGTATACACTGAAAATGTAGACAAAAGGCAAATTATTTTGGACCTTCAGATTAGT
TTTGTAGGAAATTGTGAGATTGATTTGGAGATCAAACGATATTTTTGTAGAGCTGGTGTGAAAAGTATCC
AGATTCATGGTACCATGCGGGTGATCCTGGAACCGTTGATTGGAGATATGCCCTTAGTTGGAGCTTTGTC
TATCTTCTTCCTTAGGAAACCACTTTTAGAAATTAACTGGACAGGACTGACGAATCTTCTGGATGTCCCT
GGATTGAATGGTTTATCA
