>Addgene plasmid #66831 | EGFP-E-Syt2 | addgene partial sequence | sequence record 116781 | hSMAD1-F2 5'-TGAGTTTGGACAAACCACAAC-3'
TTTGTGAATTTGTGATGCTATTGCTTTATTTGTAACCATTATAAGCTGCAATAAACAAGTTAACAACAAC
AATTGCATTCATTTTATGTTTCAGGTTCAGGGGGAGGTGTGGGAGGTTTTTTAAAGCAAGTAAAACCTCT
ACAAATGTGGTATGGCTGATTATGATCAGTTATCTAGATCCGGTGGATCCCTATGTCATCGCCTGAGGCC
TCGTCCCATCTTCCGTGAGGTCATACCACTGGGTCCAGCCTTTGGCAAGTTCTTCAGATGCCAGAGCAAC
CAATACTTTGCCAAGGAGCCCTTTGTCTTTGGACAGGAAGCCGCCGCTGTTCTTCACGGCAACGTCGAGC
GTTCTCCTCTGCACTTCTGGTAACGAAACACTGAAATCAAAGCTTTGATCAAACACTGGATTTAATGTTT
TCTTTGACACGTGTGTTTTCCTCCTTCCTGACCGCCTCTTGTCTGGTAATAAATACATGCGGACATAGGG
GTCAGAGCCGTCTTCAGAGAAGGCAATGAGGTTTCTGCAGGCATGCACGACCACGATAAGCTTGTTTCTC
TGCGAGCTGTGCCGGATGGTCAGCTGGATCTGCCCCAGTGGAGACTGTCCCAGGGTCGTCCCGTTTTCCA
GCTGCCTCAGCCTTTGCCGCAGCTCCTGGGTGGCGATGGGCAGCGAGATGTCCGAGGCGATGCTGGGGGT
CGGCTCCTTGACTGAGATGTGGCCTGGGGAGGCCAGGAGGCTGGAGGAGCTTCTGCCCAGGTCGTGCAGC
CCCTGAGG
